>Addgene plasmid #74602 | pHR-mCherry-p2A-LIC1 G domain | depositor full sequence | sequence record 141272 | pHR-mCherry-p2A-LIC1 G domain sequence 10954 bps
CGATACCGTCGACCTCGAGGGAATTAATTCGAGCTCGGTACCTTTAAGACCAATGACTTACAAGGCAGCT
GTAGATCTTAGCCACTTTTTAAAAGAAAAGGGGGGACTGGAAGGGCTAATTCACTCCCAACGAAGACAAG
ATCTGCTTTTTGCTTGTACTGGGTCTCTCTGGTTAGACCAGATCTGAGCCTGGGAGCTCTCTGGCTAACT
AGGGAACCCACTGCTTAAGCCTCAATAAAGCTTGCCTTGAGTGCTTCAAGTAGTGTGTGCCCGTCTGTTG
TGTGACTCTGGTAACTAGAGATCCCTCAGACCCTTTTAGTCAGTGTGGAAAATCTCTAGCAGCATCTAGA
ATTAATTCCGTGTATTCTATAGTGTCACCTAAATCGTATGTGTATGATACATAAGGTTATGTATTAATTG
TAGCCGCGTTCTAACGACAATATGTACAAGCCTAATTGTGTAGCATCTGGCTTACTGAAGCAGACCCTAT
CATCTCTCTCGTAAACTGCCGTCAGAGTCGGTTTGGTTGGACGAACCTTCTGAGTTTCTGGTAACGCCGT
CCCGCACCCGGAAATGGTCAGCGAACCAATCAGCAGGGTCATCGCTAGCCAGATCCTCTACGCCGGACGC
ATCGTGGCCGGCATCACCGGCGCCACAGGTGCGGTTGCTGGCGCCTATATCGCCGACATCACCGATGGGG
AAGATCGGGCTCGCCACTTCGGGCTCATGAGCGCTTGTTTCGGCGTGGGTATGGTGGCAGGCCCCGTGGC
CGGGGGACTGTTGGGCGCCATCTCCTTGCATGCACCATTCCTTGCGGCGGCGGTGCTCAACGGCCTCAAC
CTACTACTGGGCTGCTTCCTAATGCAGGAGTCGCATAAGGGAGAGCGTCGAATGGTGCACTCTCAGTACA
ATCTAGCTCTGATGCCGCATAGTTAAGCCAGCCCCGACACCCGCCAACACCCGCTGACGCGCCCTGACGG
GCTTGTCTGCTCCCGGCATCCGCTTACAGACAAGCTGTGACCGTCTCCGGGAGCTGCATGTGTCAGAGGT
TTTCACCGTCATCACCGAAACGCGCGAGACGAAAGGGCCTCGTGATACGCCTATTTTTATAGGTTAATGT
CATGATAATAATGGTTTCTTAGACGTCAGGTGGCACTTTTCGGGGAAATGTGCGCGGAACCCCTATTTGT
TTATTTTTCTAAATACATTCAAATATGTATCCGCTCATGAGACAATAACCCTGATAAATGCTTCAATAAT
ATTGAAAAAGGAAGAGTATGAGTATTCAACATTTCCGTGTCGCCCTTATTCCCTTTTTTGCGGCATTTTG
CCTTCCTGTTTTTGCTCACCCAGAAACGCTGGTGAAAGTAAAAGATGCTGAAGATCAGTTGGGTGCACGA
GTGGGTTACATCGAACTGGATCTCAACAGCGGTAAGATCCTTGAGAGTTTTCGCCCCGAAGAACGTTTTC
CAATGATGAGCACTTTTAAAGTTCTGCTATGTGGCGCGGTATTATCCCGTATTGACGCCGGGCAAGAGCA
ACTCGGTCGCCGCATACACTATTCTCAGAATGACTTGGTTGAGTACTCACCAGTCACAGAAAAGCATCTT
ACGGATGGCATGACAGTAAGAGAATTATGCAGTGCTGCCATAACCATGAGTGATAACACTGCGGCCAACT
TACTTCTGACAACGATCGGAGGACCGAAGGAGCTAACCGCTTTTTTGCACAACATGGGGGATCATGTAAC
TCGCCTTGATCGTTGGGAACCGGAGCTGAATGAAGCCATACCAAACGACGAGCGTGACACCACGATGCCT
GTAGCAATGGCAACAACGTTGCGCAAACTATTAACTGGCGAACTACTTACTCTAGCTTCCCGGCAACAAT
TAATAGACTGGATGGAGGCGGATAAAGTTGCAGGACCACTTCTGCGCTCGGCCCTTCCGGCTGGCTGGTT
TATTGCTGATAAATCTGGAGCCGGTGAGCGTGGGTCTCGCGGTATCATTGCAGCACTGGGGCCAGATGGT
AAGCCCTCCCGTATCGTAGTTATCTACACGACGGGGAGTCAGGCAACTATGGATGAACGAAATAGACAGA
TCGCTGAGATAGGTGCCTCACTGATTAAGCATTGGTAACTGTCAGACCAAGTTTACTCATATATACTTTA
GATTGATTTAAAACTTCATTTTTAATTTAAAAGGATCTAGGTGAAGATCCTTTTTGATAATCTCATGACC
AAAATCCCTTAACGTGAGTTTTCGTTCCACTGAGCGTCAGACCCCGTAGAAAAGATCAAAGGATCTTCTT
GAGATCCTTTTTTTCTGCGCGTAATCTGCTGCTTGCAAACAAAAAAACCACCGCTACCAGCGGTGGTTTG
TTTGCCGGATCAAGAGCTACCAACTCTTTTTCCGAAGGTAACTGGCTTCAGCAGAGCGCAGATACCAAAT
ACTGTCCTTCTAGTGTAGCCGTAGTTAGGCCACCACTTCAAGAACTCTGTAGCACCGCCTACATACCTCG
CTCTGCTAATCCTGTTACCAGTGGCTGCTGCCAGTGGCGATAAGTCGTGTCTTACCGGGTTGGACTCAAG
ACGATAGTTACCGGATAAGGCGCAGCGGTCGGGCTGAACGGGGGGTTCGTGCACACAGCCCAGCTTGGAG
CGAACGACCTACACCGAACTGAGATACCTACAGCGTGAGCTATGAGAAAGCGCCACGCTTCCCGAAGGGA
GAAAGGCGGACAGGTATCCGGTAAGCGGCAGGGTCGGAACAGGAGAGCGCACGAGGGAGCTTCCAGGGGG
AAACGCCTGGTATCTTTATAGTCCTGTCGGGTTTCGCCACCTCTGACTTGAGCGTCGATTTTTGTGATGC
TCGTCAGGGGGGCGGAGCCTATGGAAAAACGCCAGCAACGCGGCCTTTTTACGGTTCCTGGCCTTTTGCT
GGCCTTTTGCTCACATGTTCTTTCCTGCGTTATCCCCTGATTCTGTGGATAACCGTATTACCGCCTTTGA
GTGAGCTGATACCGCTCGCCGCAGCCGAACGACCGAGCGCAGCGAGTCAGTGAGCGAGGAAGCGGAAGAG
CGCCCAATACGCAAACCGCCTCTCCCCGCGCGTTGGCCGATTCATTAATGCAGCTGTGGAATGTGTGTCA
GTTAGGGTGTGGAAAGTCCCCAGGCTCCCCAGCAGGCAGAAGTATGCAAAGCATGCATCTCAATTAGTCA
GCAACCAGGTGTGGAAAGTCCCCAGGCTCCCCAGCAGGCAGAAGTATGCAAAGCATGCATCTCAATTAGT
CAGCAACCATAGTCCCGCCCCTAACTCCGCCCATCCCGCCCCTAACTCCGCCCAGTTCCGCCCATTCTCC
GCCCCATGGCTGACTAATTTTTTTTATTTATGCAGAGGCCGAGGCCGCCTCGGCCTCTGAGCTATTCCAG
AAGTAGTGAGGAGGCTTTTTTGGAGGCCTAGGCTTTTGCAAAAAGCTTGGACACAAGACAGGCTTGCGAG
ATATGTTTGAGAATACCACTTTATCCCGCGTCAGGGAGAGGCAGTGCGTAAAAAGACGCGGACTCATGTG
AAATACTGGTTTTTAGTGCGCCAGATCTCTATAATCTCGCGCAACCTATTTTCCCCTCGAACACTTTTTA
AGCCGTAGATAAACAGGCTGGGACACTTCACATGAGCGAAAAATACATCGTCACCTGGGACATGTTGCAG
ATCCATGCACGTAAACTCGCAAGCCGACTGATGCCTTCTGAACAATGGAAAGGCATTATTGCCGTAAGCC
GTGGCGGTCTGTACCGGGTGCGTTACTGGCGCGTGAACTGGGTATTCGTCATGTCGATACCGTTTGTATT
TCCAGCTACGATCACGACAACCAGCGCGAGCTTAAAGTGCTGAAACGCGCAGAAGGCGATGGCGAAGGCT
TCATCGTTATTGATGACCTGGTGGATACCGGTGGTACTGCGGTTGCGATTCGTGAAATGTATCCAAAAGC
GCACTTTGTCACCATCTTCGCAAAACCGGCTGGTCGTCCGCTGGTTGATGACTATGTTGTTGATATCCCG
CAAGATACCTGGATTGAACAGCCGTGGGATATGGGCGTCGTATTCGTCCCGCCAATCTCCGGTCGCTAAT
CTTTTCAACGCCTGGCACTGCCGGGCGTTGTTCTTTTTAACTTCAGGCGGGTTACAATAGTTTCCAGTAA
GTATTCTGGAGGCTGCATCCATGACACAGGCAAACCTGAGCGAAACCCTGTTCAAACCCCGCTTTAAACA
TCCTGAAACCTCGACGCTAGTCCGCCGCTTTAATCACGGCGCACAACCGCCTGTGCAGTCGGCCCTTGAT
GGTAAAACCATCCCTCACTGGTATCGCATGATTAACCGTCTGATGTGGATCTGGCGCGGCATTGACCCAC
GCGAAATCCTCGACGTCCAGGCACGTATTGTGATGAGCGATGCCGAACGTACCGACGATGATTTATACGA
TACGGTGATTGGCTACCGTGGCGGCAACTGGATTTATGAGTGGGCCCCGGATCTTTGTGAAGGAACCTTA
CTTCTGTGGTGTGACATAATTGGACAAACTACCTACAGAGATTTAAAGCTCTAAGGTAAATATAAAATTT
TTAAGTGTATAATGTGTTAAACTACTGATTCTAATTGTTTGTGTATTTTAGATTCCAACCTATGGAACTG
ATGAATGGGAGCAGTGGTGGAATGCCTTTAATGAGGAAAACCTGTTTTGCTCAGAAGAAATGCCATCTAG
TGATGATGAGGCTACTGCTGACTCTCAACATTCTACTCCTCCAAAAAAGAAGAGAAAGGTAGAAGACCCC
AAGGACTTTCCTTCAGAATTGCTAAGTTTTTTGAGTCATGCTGTGTTTAGTAATAGAACTCTTGCTTGCT
TTGCTATTTACACCACAAAGGAAAAAGCTGCACTGCTATACAAGAAAATTATGGAAAAATATTCTGTAAC
CTTTATAAGTAGGCATAACAGTTATAATCATAACATACTGTTTTTTCTTACTCCACACAGGCATAGAGTG
TCTGCTATTAATAACTATGCTCAAAAATTGTGTACCTTTAGCTTTTTAATTTGTAAAGGGGTTAATAAGG
AATATTTGATGTATAGTGCCTTGACTAGAGATCATAATCAGCCATACCACATTTGTAGAGGTTTTACTTG
CTTTAAAAAACCTCCCACACCTCCCCCTGAACCTGAAACATAAAATGAATGCAATTGTTGTTGTTAACTT
GTTTATTGCAGCTTATAATGGTTACAAATAAAGCAATAGCATCACAAATTTCACAAATAAAGCATTTTTT
TCACTGCATTCTAGTTGTGGTTTGTCCAAACTCATCAATGTATCTTATCATGTCTGGATCAACTGGATAA
CTCAAGCTAACCAAAATCATCCCAAACTTCCCACCCCATACCCTATTACCACTGCCAATTACCTAGTGGT
TTCATTTACTCTAAACCTGTGATTCCTCTGAATTATTTTCATTTTAAAGAAATTGTATTTGTTAAATATG
TACTACAAACTTAGTAGTTGGAAGGGCTAATTCACTCCCAAAGAAGACAAGATATCCTTGATCTGTGGAT
CTACCACACACAAGGCTACTTCCCTGATTAGCAGAACTACACACCAGGGCCAGGGGTCAGATATCCACTG
ACCTTTGGATGGTGCTACAAGCTAGTACCAGTTGAGCCAGATAAGGTAGAAGAGGCCAATAAAGGAGAGA
ACACCAGCTTGTTACACCCTGTGAGCCTGCATGGGATGGATGACCCGGAGAGAGAAGTGTTAGAGTGGAG
GTTTGACAGCCGCCTAGCATTTCATCACGTGGCCCGAGAGCTGCATCCGGAGTACTTCAAGAACTGCTGA
TATCGAGCTTGCTACAAGGGACTTTCCGCTGGGGACTTTCCAGGGAGGCGTGGCCTGGGCGGGACTGGGG
AGTGGCGAGCCCTCAGATCCTGCATATAAGCAGCTGCTTTTTGCCTGTACTGGGTCTCTCTGGTTAGACC
AGATCTGAGCCTGGGAGCTCTCTGGCTAACTAGGGAACCCACTGCTTAAGCCTCAATAAAGCTTGCCTTG
AGTGCTTCAAGTAGTGTGTGCCCGTCTGTTGTGTGACTCTGGTAACTAGAGATCCCTCAGACCCTTTTAG
TCAGTGTGGAAAATCTCTAGCAGTGGCGCCCGAACAGGGACTTGAAAGCGAAAGGGAAACCAGAGGAGCT
CTCTCGACGCAGGACTCGGCTTGCTGAAGCGCGCACGGCAAGAGGCGAGGGGCGGCGACTGGTGAGTACG
CCAAAAATTTTGACTAGCGGAGGCTAGAAGGAGAGAGATGGGTGCGAGAGCGTCAGTATTAAGCGGGGGA
GAATTAGATCGCGATGGGAAAAAATTCGGTTAAGGCCAGGGGGAAAGAAAAAATATAAATTAAAACATAT
AGTATGGGCAAGCAGGGAGCTAGAACGATTCGCAGTTAATCCTGGCCTGTTAGAAACATCAGAAGGCTGT
AGACAAATACTGGGACAGCTACAACCATCCCTTCAGACAGGATCAGAAGAACTTAGATCATTATATAATA
CAGTAGCAACCCTCTATTGTGTGCATCAAAGGATAGAGATAAAAGACACCAAGGAAGCTTTAGACAAGAT
AGAGGAAGAGCAAAACAAAAGTAAGACCACCGCACAGCAAGCGGCCGGTGATCTTCAGACCTGGACGATA
TATATGAGGGACAATTGGAGAAGTGAATTATATAAATATAAAGTAGTAAAAATTGAACCATTAGGAGTAG
CACCCACCAAGGCAAAGAGAAGAGTGGTGCAGAGAGAAAAAAGAGCAGTGGGAATAGGAGCTTTGTTCCT
TGGGTTCTTGGGAGCAGCAGGAAGCACTATGGGCGCAGCGTCAATGACGCTGACGGTACAGGCCAGACAA
TTATTGTCTGGTATAGTGCAGCAGCAGAACAATTTGCTGAGGGCTATTGAGGCGCAACAGCATCTGTTGC
AACTCACAGTCTGGGGCATCAAGCAGCTCCAGGCAAGAATCCTGGCTGTGGAAAGATACCTAAAGGATCA
ACAGCTCCTGGGGATTTGGGGTTGCTCTGGAAAACTCATTTGCACCACTGCTGTGCCTTGGAATGCTAGT
TGGAGTAATAAATCTCTGGAACAGATTTGGAATCACACGACCTGGATGGAGTGGGACAGAGAAATTAACA
ATTACACAAGCTTAATACACTCCTTAATTGAAGAATCGCAAAACCAGCAAGAAAAGAATGAACAAGAATT
ATTGGAATTAGATAAATGGGCAAGTTTGTGGAATTGGTTTAACATAACAAATTGGCTGTGGTATATAAAA
TTATTCATAATGATAGTAGGAGGCTTGGTAGGTTTAAGAATAGTTTTTGCTGTACTTTCTATAGTGAATA
GAGTTAGGCAGGGATATTCACCATTATCGTTTCAGACCCACCTCCCAACCCCGAGGGGACCCGACAGGCC
CGAAGGAATAGAAGAAGAAGGTGGAGAGAGAGACAGAGACAGATCCATTCGATTAGTGAACGGATCTCGA
CGGTATCGCCAAATGGCAGTATTCATCCACAATTTTAAAAGAAAAGGGGGGATTGGGGGGTACAGTGCAG
GGGAAAGAATAGTAGACATAATAGCAACAGACATACAAACTAAAGAATTACAAAAACAAATTACAAAAAT
TCAAAATTTTCGGGTTTATTACAGGGACAGCAGAGATCCAGTTTGGATCGATAAGCTTGATATCGAATTC
CTGCAGCCCCGATAAAATAAAAGATTTTATTTAGTCTCCAGAAAAAGGGGGGAATGAAAGACCCCACCTG
TAGGTTTGGCAAGCTAGCTGCAGTAACGCCATTTTGCAAGGCATGGAAAAATACCAAACCAAGAATAGAG
AAGTTCAGATCAAGGGCGGGTACATGAAAATAGCTAACGTTGGGCCAAACAGGATATCTGCGGTGAGCAG
TTTCGGCCCCGGCCCGGGGCCAAGAACAGATGGTCACCGCAGTTTCGGCCCCGGCCCGAGGCCAAGAACA
GATGGTCCCCAGATATGGCCCAACCCTCAGCAGTTTCTTAAGACCCATCAGATGTTTCCAGGCTCCCCCA
AGGACCTGAAATGACCCTGCGCCTTATTTGAATTAACCAATCAGCCTGCTTCTCGCTTCTGTTCGCGCGC
TTCTGCTTCCCGAGCTCTATAAAAGAGCTCACAACCCCTCACTCGGCGCGCCAGTCCTCCGACAGACTGA
GTCGCCCGGGCCAATCAATTGGGACTCACGTACGACGCTCACGCGTGCCACCATGGTGAGCAAGGGCGAG
GAGGATAACATGGCCATCATCAAGGAGTTCATGCGCTTCAAGGTGCACATGGAGGGCTCCGTGAACGGCC
ACGAGTTCGAGATCGAGGGCGAGGGCGAGGGCCGCCCCTACGAGGGCACCCAGACCGCCAAGCTGAAGGT
GACCAAGGGTGGCCCCCTGCCCTTCGCCTGGGACATCCTGTCCCCTCAGTTCATGTACGGCTCCAAGGCC
TACGTGAAGCACCCCGCCGACATCCCCGACTACTTGAAGCTGTCCTTCCCCGAGGGCTTCAAGTGGGAGC
GCGTGATGAACTTCGAGGACGGCGGCGTGGTGACCGTGACCCAGGACTCCTCCCTGCAGGACGGCGAGTT
CATCTACAAGGTGAAGCTGCGCGGCACCAACTTCCCCTCCGACGGCCCCGTAATGCAGAAGAAGACCATG
GGCTGGGAGGCCTCCTCCGAGCGGATGTACCCCGAGGACGGCGCCCTGAAGGGCGAGATCAAGCAGAGGC
TGAAGCTGAAGGACGGCGGCCACTACGACGCTGAGGTCAAGACCACCTACAAGGCCAAGAAGCCCGTGCA
GCTGCCCGGCGCCTACAACGTCAACATCAAGTTGGACATCACCTCCCACAACGAGGACTACACCATCGTG
GAACAGTACGAACGCGCCGAGGGCCGCCACTCCACCGGCGGCATGGACGAGCTGTACAAGGGATCCGGAA
GCGGAGCTACTAACTTCAGCCTGCTGAAGCAGGCTGGAGACGTGGAGGAGAACCCTGGACCTCGGTCCGA
AATGGCGGCCGTGGGGCGAGTCGGCTCCTTCGGTTCTTCTCCGCCGGGATTATCCTCGACTTACACTGGC
GGCCCCTTGGGCAACGAAATCGCCTCCGGAAACGGTGGCGCCGCGGCAGGCGACGACGAGGACGGGCAGA
ACCTTTGGTCCTGCATCCTCAGCGAGGTCTCCACCCGCTCGCGCTCCAAGCTCCCTGCGGGGAAGAACGT
GCTACTGCTGGGTGAAGATGGAGCTGGAAAAACAAGCTTAATAAGAAAAATTCAGGGAATAGAGGAGTAT
AAGAAAGGAAGAGGATTGGAATATTTGTACTTAAATGTGCATGATGAAGACAGGGATGATCAAACAAGAT
GTAATGTTTGGATCTTAGATGGAGACCTATATCACAAAGGCCTCCTTAAATTTTCACTGGATGCCGTATC
TCTGAAGGATACTCTAGTTATGCTGGTTGTTGACATGTCAAAGCCTTGGACTGCTTTGGATTCTTTACAG
AAATGGGCAAGTGTTGTTAGAGAACATGTTGACAAACTGAAAATCCCTCCTGAAGAAATGAAACAAATGG
AACAAAAGTTGATTAGAGACTTCCAAGAATATGTAGAGCCAGGAGAAGACTTCCCGGCTTCTCCCCAGAG
AAGAAATACTGCGTCACAAGAAGACAAAGATGACAGTGTAGTTTTACCTCTGGGTGCGGATACACTTACA
CATAACTTGGGCATTCCAGTACTAGTAGTTTGCACAAAGTGTGATGCCATTAGTGTATTGGAGAAAGAAC
ATGACTACAGAGATGAACATTTTGATTTTATTCAGTCACATATCCGGAAGTTTTGTTTACAGTATGGTGC
AGCACTTATTTACACTTCAGTAAAAGAAAACAAAAATATAGACTTAGTATATAAATACATCGTTCAGAAA
CTATATGGATTTCCCTATAAGATTCCTGCTGTTGTTGTGGAAAAGGATGCAGTATTTATTCCAGCAGGGT
GGGATAATGATAAGAAAATAGGAATATTACATGAAAATTTTCAAACATTAAAAGCAGAAGATAATTTTGA
AGACATCATAACTAAACCACCTGTTCGAAAGTTTGTACATGAGAAGGAAATTATGGCAGAAGATGATCAG
GTGTTTCTTATGAAGCTACAGTCCCTTTTAGCAAAGCAACCACCAACTTACCCATACGACGTCCCAGACT
ACGCTTGACATATGGCGGCCGCGACTCTAGAGTCGACCTGCAGGCATGCAAGCTTGATATCAAGCTTATC
GATAATCAACCTCTGGATTACAAAATTTGTGAAAGATTGACTGGTATTCTTAACTATGTTGCTCCTTTTA
CGCTATGTGGATACGCTGCTTTAATGCCTTTGTATCATGCTATTGCTTCCCGTATGGCTTTCATTTTCTC
CTCCTTGTATAAATCCTGGTTGCTGTCTCTTTATGAGGAGTTGTGGCCCGTTGTCAGGCAACGTGGCGTG
GTGTGCACTGTGTTTGCTGACGCAACCCCCACTGGTTGGGGCATTGCCACCACCTGTCAGCTCCTTTCCG
GGACTTTCGCTTTCCCCCTCCCTATTGCCACGGCGGAACTCATCGCCGCCTGCCTTGCCCGCTGCTGGAC
AGGGGCTCGGCTGTTGGGCACTGACAATTCCGTGGTGTTGTCGGGGAAATCATCGTCCTTTCCTTGGCTG
CTCGCCTGTGTTGCCACCTGGATTCTGCGCGGGACGTCCTTCTGCTACGTCCCTTCGGCCCTCAATCCAG
CGGACCTTCCTTCCCGCGGCCTGCTGCCGGCTCTGCGGCCTCTTCCGCGTCTTCGCCTTCGCCCTCAGAC
GAGTCGGATCTCCCTTTGGGCCGCCTCCCCGCAT
Features (pLannotate 1.2.2; 34 found; start..end, strand, type, name):
     38..106     +  CDS            nef (fragment): NEF_HV1Z2 - Experimental evidence at protein level: Swiss-Prot protein existence level 1. Extracellular Nef protein targets CD4(+) T-lymphocytes for apoptosis by interacting with CXCR4 surface receptors. From Human immunodeficiency virus type 1 group M subtype D (isolate Z2/CDC-Z34) (HIV-1).
    108..341     +  LTR            3' LTR (ΔU3): self-inactivating 3' long terminal repeat (LTR) from HIV-1
    366..384     -  promoter       SP6 promoter: promoter for bacteriophage SP6 RNA polymerase
    612..891     +  CDS            TcR (fragment): tetracycline efflux protein; tet; confers resistance to tetracycline
    892..941     -  misc_feature   bom (fragment): basis of mobility region from pBR322
   1043..1078    -  CDS            rop (fragment): Rop protein, which maintains plasmids at low copy number; rop
   1173..1277    +  promoter       AmpR promoter: bla
   1278..2138    +  CDS            AmpR: β-lactamase; bla; confers resistance to ampicillin, carbenicillin, and related antibiotics
   2309..2897    +  rep_origin     ori: high-copy-number ColE1/pMB1/pBR322/pUC origin of replication
   3080..3136    +  CDS            lacI (fragment): lac repressor; lacI; The lac repressor binds to the lac operator to inhibit transcription in E. coli. This inhibition can be relieved by adding lactose or isopropyl-β-D-thiogalactopyranoside (IPTG).
   3143..3472    +  promoter       SV40 promoter: SV40 enhancer and early promoter
   3672..3791    +  CDS            gpt (fragment): XGPT_ECOLI - Also known as gpp, gxu. Experimental evidence at protein level: Swiss-Prot protein existence level 1. Purine salvage pathway enzyme that catalyzes the transfer of the ribosyl-5-phosphate group from 5-phospho-alpha-D-ribose 1- diphosphate (PRPP) to the N9 position of the 6-oxopurines guanine and xanthine to form the corresponding ribonucleotides GMP (guanosine 5'- monophosphate) and XMP (xanthosine 5'-monophosphate), with the release of PPi. To a lesser extent, also acts on hypoxanthine (PubMed:9100006, PubMed:3886014). Does not ribophosphorylate adenine (PubMed:3886014). From Esch
   3791..4126    +  CDS            gpt (fragment): XGPT_ECOLI - Also known as gpp, gxu. Experimental evidence at protein level: Swiss-Prot protein existence level 1. Purine salvage pathway enzyme that catalyzes the transfer of the ribosyl-5-phosphate group from 5-phospho-alpha-D-ribose 1- diphosphate (PRPP) to the N9 position of the 6-oxopurines guanine and xanthine to form the corresponding ribonucleotides GMP (guanosine 5'- monophosphate) and XMP (xanthosine 5'-monophosphate), with the release of PPi. To a lesser extent, also acts on hypoxanthine (PubMed:9100006, PubMed:3886014). Does not ribophosphorylate adenine (PubMed:3886014). From Esch
   4221..4526    +  CDS            frsA (fragment): FRSA_ECOLI - Also known as yafA. Experimental evidence at protein level: Swiss-Prot protein existence level 1. Catalyzes the hydrolysis of esters (PubMed:15808744). Displays esterase activity toward pNP-butyrate (PubMed:15808744). May stimulate mixed-acid fermentation by acting as a fermentation/respiration switch that down-regulates respiration and up- regulates fermentation rates (PubMed:15169777). From Escherichia coli (strain K12).
   4530..4604    +  CDS            small t antigen (fragment): SV40 (simian virus 40) small t antigen
   4606..4671    +  intron         small t intron: SV40 (simian virus 40) small t antigen intron
   4801..4821    +  CDS            SV40 NLS: nuclear localization signal of SV40 (simian virus 40) large T antigen
   5140..5223    +  CDS            large T antigen (fragment): large T antigen from SV40 (simian virus 40)
   5246..5380    +  polyA_signal   SV40 poly(A) signal: SV40 polyadenylation signal
   5548..5877    +  CDS            nef (fragment): NEF_HV1BR - Experimental evidence at protein level: Swiss-Prot protein existence level 1. Extracellular Nef protein targets CD4(+) T-lymphocytes for apoptosis by interacting with CXCR4 surface receptors (PubMed:14990729). From Human immunodeficiency virus type 1 group M subtype B (isolate BRU/LAI) (HIV-1).
   5925..6182    +  LTR            5' LTR (truncated): truncated 5' long terminal repeat (LTR) from HIV-1
   6229..6354    +  misc_feature   HIV-1 Ψ: packaging signal of human immunodeficiency virus type 1
   6338..6676    +  CDS            HIV-1 gag (fragment): gag protein from human immunodeficiency virus 1; gag
   6846..7079    +  misc_feature   RRE: The Rev response element (RRE) of HIV-1 allows for Rev-dependent mRNA export from the nucleus to the cytoplasm.
   7456..7556    +  CDS            Rev (fragment): human immunodeficiency virus 1 (HIV-1) Rev protein; rev; enhances nuclear export of unspliced and incompletely spliced viral mRNAs
   7593..7710    +  misc_feature   cPPT/CTS: central polypurine tract and central termination sequence of HIV-1
   7747..7779    -  misc_feature   MCS (fragment): pBluescript multiple cloning site
   7863..8270    +  promoter       SFFV promoter: spleen focus-forming virus long terminal repeat (LTR) promoter
   8313..9020    +  CDS            mCherry: mCherry is a basic (constitutively fluorescent) red fluorescent protein published in 2004, derived from Discosoma sp.. It is reported to be a very rapidly-maturing monomer with low acid sensitivity.
   9102..10268   +  CDS            DYNC1LI1 (fragment): DC1L1_HUMAN - Also known as DNCLI1. Experimental evidence at protein level: Swiss-Prot protein existence level 1. Acts as one of several non-catalytic accessory components of the cytoplasmic dynein 1 complex that are thought to be involved in linking dynein to cargos and to adapter proteins that regulate dynein function. Cytoplasmic dynein 1 acts as a motor for the intracellular retrograde motility of vesicles and organelles along microtubules. May play a role in binding dynein to membranous organelles or chromosomes. Probably involved in the microtubule-dependent transport of pericentrin. Is
  10315..10345   +  misc_feature   MCS (fragment): pUC18/19 multiple cloning site
  10346..10364   +  misc_feature   MCS (fragment): pBluescript multiple cloning site
  10364..10952   +  misc_feature   WPRE: woodchuck hepatitis virus posttranscriptional regulatory element
  10953..21      +  misc_feature   MCS (fragment) (across the origin): pBluescript multiple cloning site
