[The description below was written by a language model from this plasmid's Addgene catalogue record and pLannotate feature annotations shown in this document.]
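Description:
pHR-mCherry-p2A-LIC1 G domain is an HIV-1-based lentiviral transfer plasmid for expressing a truncated human dynein light intermediate chain 1 (DYNC1LI1, LIC1) in mammalian cells. It is propagated in E. coli through a high-copy ColE1/pUC-type origin with ampicillin selection (AmpR). The backbone also carries remnants of older vectors, including tetracycline-resistance, rop and bom fragments and an SV40 promoter–gpt–SV40 small t intron/poly(A) cassette. The viral portion comprises a truncated 5' LTR, the Ψ packaging signal with a gag fragment, the RRE for Rev-dependent nuclear export, the cPPT/CTS, a WPRE downstream of the transgene to boost transcript expression, and a self-inactivating ΔU3 3' LTR. The plasmid contains no viral structural or enzymatic genes, so virus production depends on packaging functions supplied in trans.

The payload is driven by the SFFV promoter and encodes mCherry followed by a P2A peptide and LIC1 residues 1–389, the Ras-like G domain region. The 2A sequence is named in the construct but not annotated; a short gap between the two coding sequences is consistent with it. Ribosomal skipping at the 2A site releases the two proteins separately, so diffuse mCherry fluorescence marks expressing cells while LIC1 itself is not fused to a fluorescent protein.

The record is internally inconsistent on two points. The insert name says "full length" while specifying amino acids 1–389, which the feature table annotates as a DYNC1LI1 fragment. The purpose describes LIC1 as untagged while the tag field lists a C-terminal HA tag, which the feature table does not annotate. The construct suits transient or stable lentiviral expression for studying how the LIC1 G domain contributes to dynein function and cargo linkage.
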