Addgene plasmid #74602: pHR-mCherry-p2A-LIC1 G domain
Purpose: expresses LIC1 in mammalian cells; aa 1-389, untagged but cells indicate expression with diffuse mCherry
Depositing lab: Ron Vale. Depositing organization: University of California, San Francisco (UCSF). Publication: A Ras-like domain in the light intermediate chain bridges the dynein motor to a cargo-binding region. Schroeder CM, Ostrem JM, Hertz NT, Vale RD. Elife. 2014 Oct 1;3:e03351. doi: 10.7554/eLife.03351. PubMed 25272277.
Backbone
  Vector backbone: pHR-mCherry-p2A
  Backbone size w/o insert (bp): 9757
  Vector type: Mammalian Expression, Lentiviral
Growth in bacteria
  Bacterial resistance: Ampicillin, 100 μg/mL
  Growth temperature: 37°C
  Growth strain: NEB Stable
  Copy number: High Copy
Gene/Insert
  Gene/Insert name: full length human dynein light intermediate chain 1 amino acids 1-389 (alt name: LIC1)
  Species: H. sapiens (human)
  Insert size (bp): 1197
  Entrez Gene: DYNC1LI1 (a.k.a. DLC-A, DNCLI1, LIC1)
  Promoter: SFFV
  Tag / fusion protein: HA tag (C terminal on insert)
  Cloning method: Gibson Cloning
  Sequencing primers: 5′ mCherry-F; 3′ WPRE-R
Terms and licenses: Academic/Nonprofit Terms; Industry Terms: Not Available to Industry
How to cite: pHR-mCherry-p2A-LIC1 G domain was a gift from Ron Vale (Addgene plasmid # 74602 ; http://n2t.net/addgene:74602 ; RRID:Addgene_74602)
