>Addgene plasmid #74602 | pHR-mCherry-p2A-LIC1 G domain | addgene partial sequence | sequence record 145933 | mCherry-F 5'-ccccgtaatgcagaagaaga-3'
CTCCTCCGAGCGGATGTACCCCGAGGACGGCGCCCTGAAGGGCGAGATCAAGCAGAGGCTGAAGCTGAAG
GACGGCGGCCACTACGACGCTGAGGTCAAGACCACCTACAAGGCCAAGAAGCCCGTGCAGCTGCCCGGCG
CCTACAACGTCAACATCAAGTTGGACATCACCTCCCACAACGAGGACTACACCATCGTGGAACAGTACGA
ACGCGCCGAGGGCCGCCACTCCACCGGCGGCATGGACGAGCTGTACAAGGGATCCGGAAGCGGAGCTACT
AACTTCAGCCTGCTGAAGCAGGCTGGAGACGTGGAGGAGAACCCTGGACCTCGGTCCGAAATGGCGGCCG
TGGGGCGAGTCGGCTCCTTCGGTTCTTCTCCGCCGGGATTATCCTCGACTTACACTGGCGGCCCCTTGGG
CAACGAAATCGCCTCCGGAAACGGTGGCGCCGCGGCAGGCGACGACGAGGACGGGCAGAACCTTTGGTCC
TGCATCCTCAGCGAGGTCTCCACCCGCTCGCGCTCCAAGCTCCCTGCGGGGAAGAACGTGCTACTGCTGG
GTGAAGATGGAGCTGGAAAAACAAGCTTAATAAGAAAAATTCAGGGAATAGAGGAGTATAAGAAAGGAAG
AGGATTGGAATATTTGTACTTAAATGTGCATGATGAAGACAGGGATGATCAAACAAGATGTAATGTTTGG
ATCTTAGATGGAGACCTATATCACAAAGGCCTCCTTAAATTTTCACTGGATGCCGTATCTCTGAAGGATA
CTCTAGTTATGCTGGTTGTTGACATGTCAAAGCCTTGGACTGCTTTGGATTCTTTACAGAAATGGGCAAG
TGTTGTTAGAGAACATGTTGACAAACTGAAAATCCCTCCTGAAGAAATGAAACAAATGGAACAAAAGTTG
ATTAGAGACTTCCAAGAATATGTAGAGCCAGGAGAAGACTTCCCGGCTTCTCCCCAGAGAAGAAATACTG
CGTCACA
