>Addgene plasmid #74602 | pHR-mCherry-p2A-LIC1 G domain | addgene partial sequence | sequence record 145934 | WPRE-R 5'-CATAGCGTAAAAGGAGCAACA-3'
GTCAATCTTTCACAAATTTTGTAATCCAGAGGTTGATTATCGATAAGCTTGATATCAAGCTTGCATGCCT
GCAGGTCGACTCTAGAGTCGCGGCCGCCATATGTCAAGCGTAGTCTGGGACGTCGTATGGGTAAGTTGGT
GGTTGCTTTGCTAAAAGGGACTGTAGCTTCATAAGAAACACCTGATCATCTTCTGCCATAATTTCCTTCT
CATGTACAAACTTTCGAACAGGTGGTTTAGTTATGATGTCTTCAAAATTATCTTCTGCTTTTAATGTTTG
AAAATTTTCATGTAATATTCCTATTTTCTTATCATTATCCCACCCTGCTGGAATAAATACTGCATCCTTT
TCCACAACAACAGCAGGAATCTTATAGGGAAATCCATATAGTTTCTGAACGATGTATTTATATACTAAGT
CTATATTTTTGTTTTCTTTTACTGAAGTGTAAATAAGTGCTGCACCATACTGTAAACAAAACTTCCGGAT
ATGTGACTGAATAAAATCAAAATGTTCATCTCTGTAGTCATGTTCTTTCTCCAATACACTAATGGCATCA
CACTTTGTGCAAACTACTAGTACTGGAATGCCCAAGTTATGTGTAAGTGTATCCGCACCCAGAGGTAAAA
CTACACTGTCATCTTTGTCTTCTTGTGACGCAGTATTTCTTCTCTGGGGAGAAGCCGGGAAGTCTTCTCC
TGGCTCTACATATTCTTGGAAGTCTCTAATCAACTTTTGTTCCATTTGTTTCATTTCTTCAGGAGGGATT
TTCAGTTTGTCAACATGTTCTCTAACAACACTTGCCCATTTCTGTAAAGAATCCAAAGCAGTCCAAGGCT
TTGACATGTCAACAACCAGCATAACTAGAGTATCCTTCAGAGATACGGCATCCAGTGAAA
